Addgene plasmid #156891: pD649-HAsp-LINGO4-Fc(DAPA)-AviTag-6xHis
Purpose: Mammalian expression of cell-surface protein extracellular domain fused to Fc(DAPA)-Avi-6xHis. Protein is secreted from cells.
Depositing lab: Chris Garcia. Depositing organization: Stanford University. Publication: A Human IgSF Cell-Surface Interactome Reveals a Complex Network of Protein-Protein Interactions. Wojtowicz WM, Vielmetter J, Fernandes RA, Siepe DH, Eastman CL, Chisholm GB, Cox S, Klock H, Anderson PW, Rue SM, Miller JJ, Glaser SM, Bragstad ML, Vance J, Lam AW, Lesley SA, Zinn K, Garcia KC. Cell. 2020 Aug 20;182(4):1027-1043.e17. doi: 10.1016/j.cell.2020.07.025. PubMed 32822567.
Backbone
  Vector backbone: pD649
  Backbone size w/o insert (bp): 6106
  Vector type: Mammalian Expression
Growth in bacteria
  Bacterial resistance: Ampicillin, 100 μg/mL
  Growth temperature: 37°C
  Growth strain: DH5alpha
  Copy number: High Copy
Gene/Insert
  Gene/Insert name: LINGO4 (alt name: LIGO4)
  Species: H. sapiens (human)
  Insert size (bp): 1515
  Mutation: Fc region of human IgG contains D265A and P329A mutations (DAPA)
  Entrez Gene: LINGO4 (a.k.a. LRRN6D, DAAT9248, PRO34002)
  Promoter: CMV/SP6
  Tag / fusion protein: Fc(DAPA)-AviTag-6xHis (C terminal on backbone)
  Cloning method: Restriction Enzyme; 5′ cloning site GCGGCCGC (not destroyed); 3′ cloning site GGCGCGCC (not destroyed)
  Sequencing primers: 5′ ATTTAGGTGACACTATAG; 3′ CACGTACCAGTTGAACTTCACC
Resource information
  A portion of this plasmid was derived from a plasmid made by: synthesis by ThermoFisher
Terms and licenses: Academic/Nonprofit Terms; Industry Terms: Not Available to Industry
Depositor comments: Some plasmids in this collection may have an IS4-like element ISVsa5 family transposase upstream of the CMV promoter.
How to cite: pD649-HAsp-LINGO4-Fc(DAPA)-AviTag-6xHis was a gift from Chris Garcia (Addgene plasmid # 156891 ; http://n2t.net/addgene:156891 ; RRID:Addgene_156891)
