[The description below was written by a language model from this plasmid's Addgene catalogue record and pLannotate feature annotations shown in this document.]
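Description:
pD649-HAsp-LINGO4-Fc(DAPA)-AviTag-6xHis is a mammalian expression plasmid built on the pD649 backbone for producing the extracellular domain of human LINGO4 (also called LRRN6D) as a secreted Fc fusion protein. It is maintained in E. coli as a high-copy plasmid through a ColE1/pUC-type origin and selected with ampicillin via the β-lactamase gene. The annotated 7.6 kb sequence also carries an SV40 early promoter/EM7 promoter unit driving a puromycin N-acetyltransferase coding sequence followed by an SV40 polyadenylation signal, which could in principle allow puromycin selection in mammalian cells, although the record does not mention this use. Short fragments annotated as KanR, lacZα, ble and f1 ori appear to be backbone remnants rather than functional elements.

The expression cassette is driven by the CMV immediate-early enhancer and promoter, followed by a piece of CMV intron A and an SP6 promoter, which doubles as a sequencing primer site and could support in vitro transcription. The open reading frame begins with a secretion signal, named HAsp in the plasmid name; the automated annotation marks only a partial match to a mouse immunoglobulin heavy-chain signal sequence in this region. The LINGO4 ectodomain follows, cloned between retained NotI and AscI sites, and is fused at its C terminus to a human IgG1 Fc region. The Fc carries the D265A and P329A (DAPA) substitutions, which are generally used to reduce Fc effector interactions. An AviTag for site-specific enzymatic biotinylation and a 6xHis tag for metal-affinity purification complete the fusion, though neither small tag is called in the feature table. A bGH polyadenylation signal terminates the transcript.

The plasmid belongs to a collection used to map interactions among human immunoglobulin-superfamily cell-surface proteins. The depositor notes that some plasmids in the collection may carry an IS4-like transposase upstream of the CMV promoter; none is annotated here.
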