Features (pLannotate 1.2.2; 21 found; start..end, strand, type, name):
    119..143     -  CDS            KanR (fragment): aminoglycoside phosphotransferase; aph(3')-Ia; confers resistance to kanamycin
    254..842     +  rep_origin     ori: high-copy-number ColE1/pMB1/pBR322/pUC origin of replication
   1067..1084    +  terminator     rrnB T2 terminator (fragment): transcription terminator T2 from the E. coli rrnB gene
   1109..1128    -  CDS            lacZα (fragment): LacZα fragment of β-galactosidase; lacZ fragment
   1584..1600    +  protein_bind   lac operator: The lac repressor binds to the lac operator to inhibit transcription in E. coli. This inhibition can be relieved by adding lactose or isopropyl-β-D-thiogalactopyranoside (IPTG). lac repressor encoded by lacI
   1843..2146    +  enhancer       CMV enhancer: human cytomegalovirus immediate early enhancer
   2147..2350    +  promoter       CMV promoter: human cytomegalovirus (CMV) immediate early promoter
   2486..2529    +  intron         CMV intron (fragment): modified intron A from human cytomegalovirus
   2581..2599    +  promoter       SP6 promoter: promoter for bacteriophage SP6 RNA polymerase
   2603..2640    +  CDS            IgH signal sequence (fragment): signal sequence from the mouse immunoglobulin heavy chain variable region
   2728..4263    +  CDS            LINGO4 (fragment): LIGO4_HUMAN - Also known as LRRN6D. Experimental evidence at transcript level: Swiss-Prot protein existence level 2. From Homo sapiens (Human).
   4279..4956    +  CDS            IGHG1 (fragment): IGHG1_HUMAN - Experimental evidence at protein level: Swiss-Prot protein existence level 1. Constant region of immunoglobulin heavy chains. Immunoglobulins, also known as antibodies, are membrane-bound or secreted glycoproteins produced by B lymphocytes. In the recognition phase of humoral immunity, the membrane-bound immunoglobulins serve as receptors which, upon binding of a specific antigen, trigger the clonal expansion and differentiation of B lymphocytes into immunoglobulins- secreting plasma cells. Secreted immunoglobulins mediate the effector phase of humoral immunity, which results in
   5171..5282    +  polyA_signal   bGH poly(A) signal: bovine growth hormone polyadenylation signal
   5283..5391    +  rep_origin     f1 ori (fragment): f1 bacteriophage origin of replication; arrow indicates direction of (+) strand synthesis
   5405..5734    +  promoter       SV40 promoter: SV40 enhancer and early promoter
   5782..5829    +  promoter       EM7 promoter: synthetic bacterial promoter&nbsp
   5848..6447    +  CDS            PuroR (fragment): puromycin N-acetyltransferase; pac from Streptomyces; confers resistance to puromycin
   6457..6582    +  CDS            ble (fragment): BLE_KLEPN - Experimental evidence at protein level: Swiss-Prot protein existence level 1. Binding protein with a strong affinity to the bleomycin family of antibiotics. Binds to CL990; an antimitotic-antibiotic compound. From Klebsiella pneumoniae.
   6577..6698    +  polyA_signal   SV40 poly(A) signal: SV40 polyadenylation signal
   6751..7611    -  CDS            AmpR: β-lactamase; bla; confers resistance to ampicillin, carbenicillin, and related antibiotics
   7614..89      -  promoter       AmpR promoter (fragment) (across the origin): bla
>Addgene plasmid #156891 | pD649-HAsp-LINGO4-Fc(DAPA)-AviTag-6xHis | depositor full sequence | sequence record 302891 | Full Sequence
TTTCAATATTATTGAAGCATTTATCAGGGTTATTGTCTCATGAGCGGATACATATTTGAATGTATTTAGA
AAAATAAACAAATAGGGGTCAGTGTTACAACCAATTAACCAATTCTGAACATTATCGCGAGCCCATTTAT
ACCTGAATATGGCTCATAACACCCCTTGCTCATGACCAAAATCCCTTAACGTGAGTTACGCGCGCGTCGT
TCCACTGAGCGTCAGACCCCGTAGAAAAGATCAAAGGATCTTCTTGAGATCCTTTTTTTCTGCGCGTAAT
CTGCTGCTTGCAAACAAAAAAACCACCGCTACCAGCGGTGGTTTGTTTGCCGGATCAAGAGCTACCAACT
CTTTTTCCGAAGGTAACTGGCTTCAGCAGAGCGCAGATACCAAATACTGTTCTTCTAGTGTAGCCGTAGT
TAGCCCACCACTTCAAGAACTCTGTAGCACCGCCTACATACCTCGCTCTGCTAATCCTGTTACCAGTGGC
TGCTGCCAGTGGCGATAAGTCGTGTCTTACCGGGTTGGACTCAAGACGATAGTTACCGGATAAGGCGCAG
CGGTCGGGCTGAACGGGGGGTTCGTGCACACAGCCCAGCTTGGAGCGAACGACCTACACCGAACTGAGAT
ACCTACAGCGTGAGCTATGAGAAAGCGCCACGCTTCCCGAAGGGAGAAAGGCGGACAGGTATCCGGTAAG
CGGCAGGGTCGGAACAGGAGAGCGCACGAGGGAGCTTCCAGGGGGAAACGCCTGGTATCTTTATAGTCCT
GTCGGGTTTCGCCACCTCTGACTTGAGCGTCGATTTTTGTGATGCTCGTCAGGGGGGCGGAGCCTATGGA
AAAACGCCAGCAACGCGGCCTTTTTACGGTTCCTGGCCTTTTGCTGGCCTTTTGCTCACATGTTCTTTCC
TGCGTTATCCCCTGATTCTGTGGATAACCGTATTACCGCCTTTGAGTGAGCTGATACCGCTCGCCGCAGC
CGAACGACCGAGCGCAGCGAGTCAGTGAGCGAGGAAGCGGAAGGCGAGAGTAGGGAACTGCCAGGCATCA
AACTAAGCAGAAGGCCCCTGACGGATGGCCTTTTTGCGTTTCTACAAACTCTTTCTGTGTTGTAAAACGA
CGGCCAGTCTTAAGCTCGGGCCCCCTGGGCGGTTCTGATAACGAGTAATCGTTAATCCGCAAATAACGTA
AAAACCCGCTTCGGCGGGTTTTTTTATGGGGGGAGTTTAGGGAAAGAGCATTTGTCAGAATATTTAAGGG
CGCCTGTCACTTTGCTTGATATATGAGAATTATTTAACCTTATAAATGAGAAAAAAGCAACGCACTTTAA
ATAAGATACGTTGCTTTTTCGATTGATGAACACCTATAATTAAACTATTCATCTATTATTTATGATTTTT
TGTATATACAATATTTCTAGTTTGTTAAAGAGAATTAAGAAAATAAATCTCGAAAATAATAAAGGGAAAA
TCAGTTTTTGATATCAAAATTATACATGTCAACGATAATACAAAATATAATACAAACTATAAGATGTTAT
CAGTATTTATTATCATTTAGAATAAATTTTGTGTCGCCCTTAATTGTGAGCGGATAACAATTACGAGCTT
CATGCACAGTGGCGTTGACTCAATATTGGCCATTAGCCATATTATTCATTGGTTATATAGCATAAATCAA
TATTGGCTATTGGCCATTGCATACGTTGTATCTATATCATAATATGTACATTTATATTGGCTCATGTCCA
ATATGACCGCCATGTTGGCATTGATTATTGACTAGTTATTAATAGTAATCAATTACGGGGTCATTAGTTC
ATAGCCCATATATGGAGTTCCGCGTTACATAACTTACGGTAAATGGCCCGCCTGGCTGACCGCCCAACGA
CCCCCGCCCATTGACGTCAATAATGACGTATGTTCCCATAGTAACGCCAATAGGGACTTTCCATTGACGT
CAATGGGTGGAGTATTTACGGTAAACTGCCCACTTGGCAGTACATCAAGTGTATCATATGCCAAGTACGC
CCCCTATTGACGTCAATGACGGTAAATGGCCCGCCTGGCATTATGCCCAGTACATGACCTTATGGGACTT
TCCTACTTGGCAGTACATCTACGTATTAGTCATCGCTATTACCATGGTGATGCGGTTTTGGCAGTACATC
AATGGGCGTGGATAGCGGTTTGACTCACGGGGATTTCCAAGTCTCCACCCCATTGACGTCAATGGGAGTT
TGTTTTGGCACCAAAATCAACGGGACTTTCCAAAATGTCGTAACAACTCCGCCCCATTGACGCAAATGGG
CGGTAGGCGTGTACGGTGGGAGGTCTATATAAGCAGAGCTCGTTTAGTGAACCGTCAGATCGCCTGGAGA
CGCCATCCACGCTGTTTTGACCTCCATAGAAGACACCGGGACCGATCCAGCCTCCGCGGCCGGGAACGGT
GCATTGGAACGCGGATTCCCCGTGCCAAGAGTGACGTAAGTACCGCCTATAGAGTCTATAGGCCCACCCC
CTTGGCTTCGTTAGAACGCGGCTACAATTAATACATAACCTTATGTATCATACACATACGATTTAGGTGA
CACTATAGAATAACATCCACTTTGCCTTTCTCTCCACAGGTGTCCACTCCCAGGTCCAACTGCACCTCGG
TTCTATCGAAAACGCGCCTGCTAGCGCCACCATGAAGACCATCATTGCCCTGAGCTACATCTTCTGCCTG
GTGTTCGCTGCGGCCGCCGGATCTTGTCCTGCTGTGTGTGATTGCACAAGCCAGCCTCAGGCCGTGCTGT
GTGGACATAGACAGTTGGAAGCTGTGCCTGGCGGCCTGCCTCTGGATACAGAACTGCTGGATCTGAGCGG
CAACAGACTGTGGGGACTGCAGCAGGGAATGCTGAGTAGACTGAGCCTGCTGCAAGAGCTGGACCTGAGC
TACAACCAGCTGAGCACACTGGAACCTGGCGCCTTTCACGGACTCCAGTCTCTGCTGACACTGCGGCTGC
AGGGCAATAGACTGAGAATCATGGGCCCTGGCGTGTTCTCTGGACTGTCTGCTCTGACTCTGCTGGACCT
CAGACTGAACCAGATCGTGCTGTTCCTGGATGGCGCTTTTGGCGAGCTGGGCAGCCTGCAGAAACTGGAA
GTGGGCGACAATCACCTGGTGTTTGTGGCCCCTGGTGCCTTTGCTGGACTGGCCAAACTGAGCACCCTGA
CACTGGAAAGATGCAACCTGAGCACAGTGCCAGGACTGGCTCTGGCTAGACTGCCTGCTCTTGTGGCCCT
GAGACTGAGAGAGCTGGATATCGGTAGACTGCCAGCAGGCGCTCTGAGAGGACTGGGACAGCTGAAAGAA
CTGGAAATCCACCTGTGGCCTAGCCTGGAAGCTCTGGACCCTGGATCTCTCGTGGGCCTGAATCTGTCTA
GCCTGGCCATCACCAGGTGCAACCTGTCCTCTGTGCCCTTTCAAGCCCTGTACCACCTGAGCTTTCTGCG
GGTGCTCGACCTGAGCCAGAATCCTATCTCTGCCATTCCTGCCAGACGGCTGAGCCCTCTCGTTCGGCTG
CAAGAACTTAGACTGTCTGGCGCCTGTCTGACCTCTATCGCCGCTCACGCTTTTCATGGCCTGACCGCCT
TTCATCTGCTGGATGTGGCCGATAACGCCCTGCAGACCCTGGAAGAGACAGCCTTTCCATCTCCTGACAA
GCTGGTCACACTGAGACTGTCCGGCAATCCCCTGACCTGCGATTGCAGACTGCTGTGGCTGCTGAGGCTG
AGAAGGCACCTGGATTTTGGAATGAGCCCTCCTGCCTGTGCCGGACCTCATCACGTTCAGGGCAAGAGCC
TGAAAGAGTTCAGCGACATCCTGCCACCTGGCCACTTTACCTGCAAGCCCGCACTGATCAGAAAGTCTGG
CCCCAGATGGGTTATCGCCGAAGAAGGCGGACACGCCGTCTTTAGTTGTTCTGGCGACGGCGATCCTGCT
CCTACCGTTTCTTGGATGAGGCCACATGGTGCTTGGCTGGGCAGAGCCGGAAGAGTTAGAGTGCTGGAAG
ATGGCACCCTGGAAATCAGAAGCGTGCAGCTGAGAGACAGAGGCGCCTACGTGTGTGTGGTGTCCAATGT
GGCCGGCAACGATAGCCTGAGAACCTGGCTGGAAGTGATCCAGGTGGAACCTCCTAACGGCACCCTGAGC
GACCCTAATATCACCGTGCCTGGAATCCCCGGACCTTTCTTTCTGGATTCCCGCGGAGTTGCTGGCGCGC
CGGGCGGCGACAAGACCCACACCTGCCCCCCCTGCCCAGCTCCAGAACTGCTGGGAGGGCCTTCCGTGTT
CCTGTTCCCCCCCAAGCCCAAGGACACCCTGATGATCAGCAGGACCCCCGAGGTGACCTGCGTGGTGGTG
GCCGTGTCCCACGAGGACCCAGAGGTGAAGTTCAACTGGTACGTGGACGGCGTGGAGGTGCACAACGCCA
AGACCAAGCCCAGAGAGGAGCAGTACAACAGCACCTACAGGGTGGTGTCCGTGCTGACCGTGCTGCACCA
GGACTGGCTGAACGGCAAAGAATACAAGTGCAAAGTCTCCAACAAGGCCCTGGCTGCCCCAATCGAAAAG
ACAATCAGCAAGGCCAAGGGCCAGCCACGGGAGCCCCAGGTGTACACCCTGCCCCCCAGCCGGGAGGAGA
TGACCAAGAACCAGGTGTCCCTGACCTGTCTGGTGAAGGGCTTCTACCCCAGCGATATCGCCGTGGAGTG
GGAGAGCAACGGCCAGCCCGAGAACAACTACAAGACCACCCCCCCAGTGCTGGACAGCGACGGCAGCTTC
TTCCTGTACAGCAAGCTGACCGTGGACAAGTCCAGGTGGCAGCAGGGCAACGTGTTCAGCTGCAGCGTGA
TGCACGAGGCCCTGCACAACCACTACACCCAGAAGTCCCTGAGCCTGAGCCCCGGCGGCAGCGGTCTTAA
TGATATTTTCGAGGCTCAGAAGATTGAGTGGCATGAACACCACCACCATCACCACTAAGGCCGGCCTGTA
GTCACTGGCACAACGCGTTACCCGGTAAGCCAATCGGGTATACACGGTCGTCATACTGCAGACAGGGTTC
TTCTACTTTGCAAGATAGTCTTGAGTAGTAAAATAAATAGATAGAGAAAATCAGCCTCGACTGTGCCTTC
TAGTTGCCAGCCATCTGTTGTTTGCCCCTCCCCCGTGCCTTCCTTGACCCTGGAAGGTGCCACTCCCACT
GTCCTTTCCTAATAAAATGAGGAAATTGCATCACAACACTCAACCCTATCTCGGTCTATTCTTTTGATTT
ATAAGGGATTTTGCCGATTTCGGCCTATTGGTTAAAAAATGAGCTGATTTAACAAAAATTTAACGCGAAT
TAATTCTGTGGAATGTGTGTCAGTTAGGGTGTGGAAAGTCCCCAGGCTCCCCAGCAGGCAGAAGTATGCA
AAGCATGCATCTCAATTAGTCAGCAACCAGGTGTGGAAAGTCCCCAGGCTCCCCAGCAGGCAGAAGTATG
CAAAGCATGCATCTCAATTAGTCAGCAACCATAGTCCCGCCCCTAACTCCGCCCATCCCGCCCCTAACTC
CGCCCAGTTCCGCCCATTCTCCGCCCCATGGCTGACTAATTTTTTTTATTTATGCAGAGGCCGAGGCCGC
CTCTGCCTCTGAGCTATTCCAGAAGTAGTGAGGAGGCTTTTTTGGAGGCCTAGGCTTTTGCAAAAAGCTC
CCGGGAGCTTGTATATCCATTTTCGGATCTGATCAGCACGTGTTGACAATTAATCATCGGCATAGTATAT
CGGCATAGTATAATACGACAAGGTGAGGAACTAAACCATGACCGAGTACAAGCCCACGGTGCGCCTCGCC
ACCCGCGACGACGTCCCCAGGGCCGTACGCACCCTCGCCGCCGCGTTCGCCGACTACCCCGCCACGCGCC
ACACCGTCGATCCGGACCGCCACATCGAGCGGGTCACCGAGCTGCAAGAACTCTTCCTCACGCGCGTCGG
GCTCGACATCGGCAAGGTGTGGGTCGCGGACGACGGCGCCGCGGTGGCGGTCTGGACCACGCCGGAGAGC
GTCGAAGCGGGGGCGGTGTTCGCCGAGATCGGCCCGCGCATGGCCGAGTTGAGCGGTTCCCGGCTGGCCG
CGCAGCAACAGATGGAAGGCCTCCTGGCGCCGCACCGGCCCAAGGAGCCCGCGTGGTTCCTGGCCACCGT
CGGCGTCTCGCCCGACCACCAGGGCAAGGGTCTGGGCAGCGCCGTCGTGCTCCCCGGAGTGGAGGCGGCC
GAGCGCGCCGGGGTGCCCGCCTTCCTGGAGACATCCGCGCCCCGCAACCTCCCCTTCTACGAGCGGCTCG
GCTTCACCGTCACCGCCGACGTCGAGGTGCCCGAAGGACCGCGCACCTGGTGCATGACCCGCAAGCCCGG
TGCCTGACACGTGCTACGAGATTTCGATTCCACCGCCGCCTTCTATGAAAGGTTGGGCTTCGGAATCGTT
TTCCGGGACGCCGGCTGGATGATCCTCCAGCGCGGGGATCTCATGCTGGAGTTCTTCGCCCACCCCAACT
TGTTTATTGCAGCTTATAATGGTTACAAATAAAGCAATAGCATCACAAATTTCACAAATAAAGCATTTTT
TTCACTGCATTCTAGTTGTGGTTTGTCCAAACTCATCAATGTATCTTATCATGTCTGTATACCGTCGACC
TCTAGCTAGAGCTTGGCGTAATCATGGTCATTACCAATGCTTAATCAGTGAGGCACCTATCTCAGCGATC
TGTCTATTTCGTTCATCCATAGTTGCCTGACTCCCCGTCGTGTAGATAACTACGATACGGGAGGGCTTAC
CATCTGGCCCCAGCGCTGCGATGATACCGCGAGAACCACGCTCACCGGCTCCGGATTTATCAGCAATAAA
CCAGCCAGCCGGAAGGGCCGAGCGCAGAAGTGGTCCTGCAACTTTATCCGCCTCCATCCAGTCTATTAAT
TGTTGCCGGGAAGCTAGAGTAAGTAGTTCGCCAGTTAATAGTTTGCGCAACGTTGTTGCCATCGCTACAG
GCATCGTGGTGTCACGCTCGTCGTTTGGTATGGCTTCATTCAGCTCCGGTTCCCAACGATCAAGGCGAGT
TACATGATCCCCCATGTTGTGCAAAAAAGCGGTTAGCTCCTTCGGTCCTCCGATCGTTGTCAGAAGTAAG
TTGGCCGCAGTGTTATCACTCATGGTTATGGCAGCACTGCATAATTCTCTTACTGTCATGCCATCCGTAA
GATGCTTTTCTGTGACTGGTGAGTACTCAACCAAGTCATTCTGAGAATAGTGTATGCGGCGACCGAGTTG
CTCTTGCCCGGCGTCAATACGGGATAATACCGCGCCACATAGCAGAACTTTAAAAGTGCTCATCATTGGA
AAACGTTCTTCGGGGCGAAAACTCTCAAGGATCTTACCGCTGTTGAGATCCAGTTCGATGTAACCCACTC
GTGCACCCAACTGATCTTCAGCATCTTTTACTTTCACCAGCGTTTCTGGGTGAGCAAAAACAGGAAGGCA
AAATGCCGCAAAAAAGGGAATAAGGGCGACACGGAAATGTTGAATACTCATATTCTTCCTT
