>Addgene plasmid #156891 | pD649-HAsp-LINGO4-Fc(DAPA)-AviTag-6xHis | depositor partial sequence | sequence record 302892 | insert (extracellular domain)
GGATCTTGTCCTGCTGTGTGTGATTGCACAAGCCAGCCTCAGGCCGTGCTGTGTGGACATAGACAGTTGG
AAGCTGTGCCTGGCGGCCTGCCTCTGGATACAGAACTGCTGGATCTGAGCGGCAACAGACTGTGGGGACT
GCAGCAGGGAATGCTGAGTAGACTGAGCCTGCTGCAAGAGCTGGACCTGAGCTACAACCAGCTGAGCACA
CTGGAACCTGGCGCCTTTCACGGACTCCAGTCTCTGCTGACACTGCGGCTGCAGGGCAATAGACTGAGAA
TCATGGGCCCTGGCGTGTTCTCTGGACTGTCTGCTCTGACTCTGCTGGACCTCAGACTGAACCAGATCGT
GCTGTTCCTGGATGGCGCTTTTGGCGAGCTGGGCAGCCTGCAGAAACTGGAAGTGGGCGACAATCACCTG
GTGTTTGTGGCCCCTGGTGCCTTTGCTGGACTGGCCAAACTGAGCACCCTGACACTGGAAAGATGCAACC
TGAGCACAGTGCCAGGACTGGCTCTGGCTAGACTGCCTGCTCTTGTGGCCCTGAGACTGAGAGAGCTGGA
TATCGGTAGACTGCCAGCAGGCGCTCTGAGAGGACTGGGACAGCTGAAAGAACTGGAAATCCACCTGTGG
CCTAGCCTGGAAGCTCTGGACCCTGGATCTCTCGTGGGCCTGAATCTGTCTAGCCTGGCCATCACCAGGT
GCAACCTGTCCTCTGTGCCCTTTCAAGCCCTGTACCACCTGAGCTTTCTGCGGGTGCTCGACCTGAGCCA
GAATCCTATCTCTGCCATTCCTGCCAGACGGCTGAGCCCTCTCGTTCGGCTGCAAGAACTTAGACTGTCT
GGCGCCTGTCTGACCTCTATCGCCGCTCACGCTTTTCATGGCCTGACCGCCTTTCATCTGCTGGATGTGG
CCGATAACGCCCTGCAGACCCTGGAAGAGACAGCCTTTCCATCTCCTGACAAGCTGGTCACACTGAGACT
GTCCGGCAATCCCCTGACCTGCGATTGCAGACTGCTGTGGCTGCTGAGGCTGAGAAGGCACCTGGATTTT
GGAATGAGCCCTCCTGCCTGTGCCGGACCTCATCACGTTCAGGGCAAGAGCCTGAAAGAGTTCAGCGACA
TCCTGCCACCTGGCCACTTTACCTGCAAGCCCGCACTGATCAGAAAGTCTGGCCCCAGATGGGTTATCGC
CGAAGAAGGCGGACACGCCGTCTTTAGTTGTTCTGGCGACGGCGATCCTGCTCCTACCGTTTCTTGGATG
AGGCCACATGGTGCTTGGCTGGGCAGAGCCGGAAGAGTTAGAGTGCTGGAAGATGGCACCCTGGAAATCA
GAAGCGTGCAGCTGAGAGACAGAGGCGCCTACGTGTGTGTGGTGTCCAATGTGGCCGGCAACGATAGCCT
GAGAACCTGGCTGGAAGTGATCCAGGTGGAACCTCCTAACGGCACCCTGAGCGACCCTAATATCACCGTG
CCTGGAATCCCCGGACCTTTCTTTCTGGATTCCCGCGGAGTTGCT
